Addgene plasmid #58023: mTagRFP-T-Mito-7
Purpose: Localization: Mitochondria, Excitation: 555, Emission: 584
Depositing lab: Michael Davidson. Depositing organization: Florida State University, Tallahassee. Publication: The fluorescent protein palette: tools for cellular imaging. Day RN, Davidson MW. Chem Soc Rev. 2009 Oct;38(10):2887-921. doi: 10.1039/b901966a. Epub 2009 Aug 4. PubMed 19771335.
Backbone
  Vector backbone: mTagRFP
  Backbone size w/o insert (bp): 4750
  Vector type: Mammalian Expression
  Selectable markers: Neomycin (select with G418)
Growth in bacteria
  Bacterial resistance: Kanamycin, 50 μg/mL
  Growth temperature: 37°C
  Growth strain: DH5alpha
  Copy number: High Copy
Gene/Insert
  Gene/Insert name: Mito (alt name: NM_004074.2)
  Species: H. sapiens (human)
  Entrez Gene: COX8A (a.k.a. COX, COX8, COX8-2, COX8L, MC4DN15, VIII, VIII-L)
  Promoter: CMV
  Tag / fusion protein: mTagRFP
  Cloning method: Unknown
  Sequencing primers: 5′ CMV-F; 3′ SV40pA-R
Terms and licenses: Academic/Nonprofit Terms; Industry Terms
Depositor comments: . Excitation = 555; Emission = 584
How to cite: mTagRFP-T-Mito-7 was a gift from Michael Davidson (Addgene plasmid # 58023 ; http://n2t.net/addgene:58023 ; RRID:Addgene_58023)
