[The description below was written by a language model from this plasmid's Addgene catalogue record and pLannotate feature annotations shown in this document.]
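Description:
mTagRFP-T-Mito-7 is a mammalian expression plasmid of about 4.8 kb that labels mitochondria with a red fluorescent protein. It is built on an mTagRFP fluorescent-protein backbone. In bacteria it is maintained at high copy from a ColE1/pUC-type origin and selected with kanamycin. A single NeoR/KanR (Tn5 aminoglycoside phosphotransferase) gene sits behind tandem bacterial (AmpR/bla) and SV40 early promoters and ends at an HSV TK polyadenylation signal. The same marker therefore allows G418 selection of stably transfected mammalian cells. An f1 origin is also present, which permits single-stranded DNA production. The annotation software also flagged short fragments matching SV40 large T antigen, ble and the bGH poly(A) signal. These appear to be residual backbone sequence rather than functional elements.

The expression cassette is driven by the human cytomegalovirus immediate-early enhancer and promoter. It encodes the mitochondrial presequence of human cytochrome c oxidase subunit VIII (COX8A), followed after a short linker by TagRFP-T, and is terminated by the SV40 poly(A) signal. TagRFP-T is a constitutively fluorescent red protein derived from Entacmaea quadricolor with low acid sensitivity. The N-terminal presequence acts as an import signal that directs the fused fluorescent protein into mitochondria. The record lists excitation and emission maxima of 555 nm and 584 nm. The catalogue names the tag simply as mTagRFP, whereas the plasmid name and the sequence annotation identify the TagRFP-T variant. The construct serves as an organelle marker for fluorescence imaging of mitochondria in transfected mammalian cells, and its red emission suits multicolour experiments alongside other fluorescent proteins.
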