Features (pLannotate 1.2.2; 14 found; start..end, strand, type, name):
     52..355     +  enhancer       CMV enhancer: human cytomegalovirus immediate early enhancer
    356..559     +  promoter       CMV promoter: human cytomegalovirus (CMV) immediate early promoter
    588..662     +  CDS            COX8 presequence: mitochondrial presequence of human cytochrome c oxidase subunit VIII (Rizutto et al., 1989)
    696..1427    +  CDS            TagRFP-T: TagRFP-T is a basic (constitutively fluorescent) red fluorescent protein published in 2008, derived from Entacmaea quadricolor. It has low acid sensitivity.
   1446..1529    +  CDS            large T antigen (fragment): large T antigen from SV40 (simian virus 40)
   1552..1673    +  polyA_signal   SV40 poly(A) signal: SV40 polyadenylation signal
   1707..2135    -  rep_origin     f1 ori (sequence partly withheld): f1 bacteriophage origin of replication; arrow indicates direction of (+) strand synthesis
   2162..2266    +  promoter       AmpR promoter: bla
   2268..2625    +  promoter       SV40 promoter: SV40 enhancer and early promoter
   2660..3454    +  CDS            NeoR/KanR: aminoglycoside phosphotransferase from Tn5; aph(3')-II (or nptII); confers resistance to neomycin, kanamycin, and G418 (Geneticin®)
   3475..3627    +  CDS            ble (fragment): BLE_KLEPN - Experimental evidence at protein level: Swiss-Prot protein existence level 1. Binding protein with a strong affinity to the bleomycin family of antibiotics. Binds to CL990; an antimitotic-antibiotic compound. From Klebsiella pneumoniae.
   3686..3733    +  polyA_signal   HSV TK poly(A) signal: herpes simplex virus thymidine kinase polyadenylation signal (Cole and Stacy, 1985)
   3824..3840    -  polyA_signal   bGH poly(A) signal (fragment): bovine growth hormone polyadenylation signal
   4062..4650    +  rep_origin     ori: high-copy-number ColE1/pMB1/pBR322/pUC origin of replication
>Addgene plasmid #58023 | mTagRFP-T-Mito-7 | addgene full sequence | sequence record 320064 | Addgene NGS Result
ATAGTAATCAATTACGGGGTCATTAGTTCATAGCCCATATATGGAGTTCCGCGTTACATAACTTACGGTA
AATGGCCCGCCTGGCTGACCGCCCAACGACCCCCGCCCATTGACGTCAATAATGACGTATGTTCCCATAG
TAACGCCAATAGGGACTTTCCATTGACGTCAATGGGTGGAGTATTTACGGTAAACTGCCCACTTGGCAGT
ACATCAAGTGTATCATATGCCAAGTACGCCCCCTATTGACGTCAATGACGGTAAATGGCCCGCCTGGCAT
TATGCCCAGTACATGACCTTATGGGACTTTCCTACTTGGCAGTACATCTACGTATTAGTCATCGCTATTA
CCATGGTGATGCGGTTTTGGCAGTACATCAATGGGCGTGGATAGCGGTTTGACTCACGGGGATTTCCAAG
TCTCCACCCCATTGACGTCAATGGGAGTTTGTTTTGGCACCAAAATCAACGGGACTTTCCAAAATGTCGT
AACAACTCCGCCCCATTGACGCAAATGGGCGGTAGGCGTGTACGGTGGGAGGTCTATATAAGCAGAGCTG
GTTTAGTGAACCGTCAGATCCGCTAGCATGTCCGTCCTGACGCCGCTGCTGCTGCGGGGCTTGACAGGCT
CGGCCCGGCGGCTCCCAGTGCCGCGCGCCAAGATCCATTCGTTGGGGGATCCACCGGTCGCCACCATGGT
GTCTAAGGGCGAAGAGCTGATTAAGGAGAACATGCACATGAAGCTGTACATGGAGGGCACCGTGAACAAC
CACCACTTCAAGTGCACATCCGAGGGCGAAGGCAAGCCCTACGAGGGCACCCAGACCATGAGAATCAAGG
TGGTCGAGGGCGGCCCTCTCCCCTTCGCCTTCGACATCCTGGCTACCAGCTTCATGTACGGCAGCAGAAC
CTTCATCAACCACACCCAGGGCATCCCCGATTTCTTTAAGCAGTCCTTCCCTGAGGGCTTCACATGGGAG
AGAGTCACCACATACGAAGACGGGGGCGTGCTGACCGCTACCCAGGACACCAGCCTCCAGGACGGCTGCC
TCATCTACAACGTCAAGATCAGAGGGGTGAACTTCCCATCCAACGGCCCTGTGATGCAGAAGAAAACACT
CGGCTGGGAGGCCAACACCGAGACCCTGTACCCCGCTGACGGCGGCCTGGAAGGCAGAACCGACATGGCC
CTGAAGCTCGTGGGCGGGGGCCACCTGATCTGCAACTTCAAGACCACATACAGATCCAAGAAACCCGCTA
AGAACCTCAAGATGCCCGGCGTCTACTATGTGGACCACAGACTGGAAAGAATCAAGGAGGCCGACAAAGA
GACCTACGTCGAGCAGCACGAGGTGGCTGTGGCCAGATACTGCGACCTCCCTAGCAAACTGGGGCACAAA
CTTAATGGCATGGACGAGCTGTACAAGTAAGCGGCCGCGACTCTAGATCATAATCAGCCATACCACATTT
GTAGAGGTTTTACTTGCTTTAAAAAACCTCCCACACCTCCCCCTGAACCTGAAACATAAAATGAATGCAA
TTGTTGTTGTTAACTTGTTTATTGCAGCTTATAATGGTTACAAATAAAGCAATAGCATCACAAATTTCAC
AAATAAAGCATTTTTTTCACTGCATTCTAGTTGTGGTTTGTCCAAACTCATCAATGTATCTTAAGGCGTA
AATTGTAAGCGTTAATATTTTGTTAAAATTCGCGTTAAATTTTTGTTAAATCAGCTCATTTTTTAACCAA
TAGGCCGAAATCGGCAAAATCCCTTATAAATCAAAAGAATAGACCGAGATAGGGT
[37 nt withheld, positions 1806-1842]
AAAGAACGTGGACTCCAACGTCAAAGG
[49 nt withheld, positions 1870-1918]
T
[91 nt withheld, positions 1920-2010]
G
[124 nt withheld, positions 2012-2135]
CAGGTGGCACTTTTCGGGGAAATGTGCGCGGAACCCCTATTTGTTTATTTTTCTAAATACATTCAAATAT
GTATCCGCTCATGAGACAATAACCCTGATAAATGCTTCAATAATATTGAAAAAGGAAGAGTCCTGAGGCG
GAAAGAACCAGCTGTGGAATGTGTGTCAGTTAGGGTGTGGAAAGTCCCCAGGCTCCCCAGCAGGCAGAAG
TATGCAAAGCATGCATCTCAATTAGTCAGCAACCAGGTGTGGAAAGTCCCCAGGCTCCCCAGCAGGCAGA
AGTATGCAAAGCATGCATCTCAATTAGTCAGCAACCATAGTCCCGCCCCTAACTCCGCCCATCCCGCCCC
TAACTCCGCCCAGTTCCGCCCATTCTCCGCCCCATGGCTGACTAATTTTTTTTATTTATGCAGAGGCCGA
GGCCGCCTCGGCCTCTGAGCTATTCCAGAAGTAGTGAGGAGGCTTTTTTGGAGGCCTAGGCTTTTGCAAA
GATCGATCAAGAGACAGGATGAGGATCGTTTCGCATGATTGAACAAGATGGATTGCACGCAGGTTCTCCG
GCCGCTTGGGTGGAGAGGCTATTCGGCTATGACTGGGCACAACAGACAATCGGCTGCTCTGATGCCGCCG
TGTTCCGGCTGTCAGCGCAGGGGCGCCCGGTTCTTTTTGTCAAGACCGACCTGTCCGGTGCCCTGAATGA
ACTGCAAGACGAGGCAGCGCGGCTATCGTGGCTGGCCACGACGGGCGTTCCTTGCGCAGCTGTGCTCGAC
GTTGTCACTGAAGCGGGAAGGGACTGGCTGCTATTGGGCGAAGTGCCGGGGCAGGATCTCCTGTCATCTC
ACCTTGCTCCTGCCGAGAAAGTATCCATCATGGCTGATGCAATGCGGCGGCTGCATACGCTTGATCCGGC
TACCTGCCCATTCGACCACCAAGCGAAACATCGCATCGAGCGAGCACGTACTCGGATGGAAGCCGGTCTT
GTCGATCAGGATGATCTGGACGAAGAGCATCAGGGGCTCGCGCCAGCCGAACTGTTCGCCAGGCTCAAGG
CGAGCATGCCCGACGGCGAGGATCTCGTCGTGACCCATGGCGATGCCTGCTTGCCGAATATCATGGTGGA
AAATGGCCGCTTTTCTGGATTCATCGACTGTGGCCGGCTGGGTGTGGCGGACCGCTATCAGGACATAGCG
TTGGCTACCCGTGATATTGCTGAAGAGCTTGGCGGCGAATGGGCTGACCGCTTCCTCGTGCTTTACGGTA
TCGCCGCTCCCGATTCGCAGCGCATCGCCTTCTATCGCCTTCTTGACGAGTTCTTCTGAGCGGGACTCTG
GGGTTCGAAATGACCGACCAAGCGACGCCCAACCTGCCATCACGAGATTTCGATTCCACCGCCGCCTTCT
ATGAAAGGTTGGGCTTCGGAATCGTTTTCCGGGACGCCGGCTGGATGATCCTCCAGCGCGGGGATCTCAT
GCTGGAGTTCTTCGCCCACCCTAGGGGGAGGCTAACTGAAACACGGAAGGAGACAATACCGGAAGGAACC
CGCGCTATGACGGCAATAAAAAGACAGAATAAAACGCACGGTGTTGGGTCGTTTGTTCATAAACGCGGGG
TTCGGTCCCAGGGCTGGCACTCTGTCGATACCCCACCGAGACCCCATTGGGGCCAATACGCCCGCGTTTC
TTCCTTTTCCCCACCCCACCCCCCAAGTTCGGGTGAAGGCCCAGGGCTCGCAGCCAACGTCGGGGCGGCA
GGCCCTGCCATAGCCTCAGGTTACTCATATATACTTTAGATTGATTTAAAACTTCATTTTTAATTTAAAA
GGATCTAGGTGAAGATCCTTTTTGATAATCTCATGACCAAAATCCCTTAACGTGAGTTTTCGTTCCACTG
AGCGTCAGACCCCGTAGAAAAGATCAAAGGATCTTCTTGAGATCCTTTTTTTCTGCGCGTAATCTGCTGC
TTGCAAACAAAAAAACCACCGCTACCAGCGGTGGTTTGTTTGCCGGATCAAGAGCTACCAACTCTTTTTC
CGAAGGTAACTGGCTTCAGCAGAGCGCAGATACCAAATACTGTTCTTCTAGTGTAGCCGTAGTTAGGCCA
CCACTTCAAGAACTCTGTAGCACCGCCTACATACCTCGCTCTGCTAATCCTGTTACCAGTGGCTGCTGCC
AGTGGCGATAAGTCGTGTCTTACCGGGTTGGACTCAAGACGATAGTTACCGGATAAGGCGCAGCGGTCGG
GCTGAACGGGGGGTTCGTGCACACAGCCCAGCTTGGAGCGAACGACCTACACCGAACTGAGATACCTACA
GCGTGAGCTATGAGAAAGCGCCACGCTTCCCGAAGGGAGAAAGGCGGACAGGTATCCGGTAAGCGGCAGG
GTCGGAACAGGAGAGCGCACGAGGGAGCTTCCAGGGGGAAACGCCTGGTATCTTTATAGTCCTGTCGGGT
TTCGCCACCTCTGACTTGAGCGTCGATTTTTGTGATGCTCGTCAGGGGGGCGGAGCCTATGGAAAAACGC
CAGCAACGCGGCCTTTTTACGGTTCCTGGCCTTTTGCTGGCCTTTTGCTCACATGTTCTTTCCTGCGTTA
TCCCCTGATTCTGTGGATAACCGTATTACCGCCATGCATTAGTTATTA
