>Addgene plasmid #58023 | mTagRFP-T-Mito-7 | addgene partial sequence | sequence record 108181 | CMV-F 5'-CGCAAATGGGCGGTAGGCGTG-3'
AGCGAGCTGGTTTAGTGAACCGTCAGATCCGCTAGCATGTCCGTCCTGACGCCGCTGCTGCTGCGGGGCT
TGACAGGCTCGGCCCGGCGGCTCCCAGTGCCGCGCGCCAAGATCCATTCGTTGGGGGATCCACCGGTCGC
CACCATGGTGTCTAAGGGCGAAGAGCTGATTAAGGAGAACATGCACATGAAGCTGTACATGGAGGGCACC
GTGAACAACCACCACTTCAAGTGCACATCCGAGGGCGAAGGCAAGCCCTACGAGGGCACCCAGACCATGA
GAATCAAGGTGGTCGAGGGCGGCCCTCTCCCCTTCGCCTTCGACATCCTGGCTACCAGCTTCATGTACGG
CAGCAGAACCTTCATCAACCACACCCAGGGCATCCCCGATTTCTTTAAGCAGTCCTTCCCTGAGGGCTTC
ACATGGGAGAGAGTCACCACATACGAAGACGGGGGCGTGCTGACCGCTACCCAGGACACCAGCCTCCAGG
ACGGCTGCCTCATCTACAACGTCAAGATCAGAGGGGTGAACTTCCCATCCAACGGCCCTGTGATGCAGAA
GAAAACACTCGGCTGGGAGGCCAACACCGAGACCCTGTACCCCGCTGACGGCGGCCTGGAAGGCAGAACC
GACATGGCCCTGAAGCTCGTGGGCGGGGGCCACCTGATCTGCAACTTCAAGACCACATACAGATCCAAGA
AACCCGCTAAGAACCTCAAGATGCCCGGCGTCTACTATGTGGACCACAGACTGGAAAGAATCAAGGAGGC
CGACAAAGAGACCTACGTCGAGCAGCACGAGGTGGCTGTGGCCAGATACTGCGACCTCCCTAGCAAACTG
GGGCACAAACTTAATGGCATGGACGAGCTGTACAAGTAAGCGGCCGCGACTC
